Addgene plasmid #230613: AiP1275 - pAAV-AiE0058m-minBG-SYFP2-WPRE3-BGHpA
Purpose: AiE0058m is an enhancer sequence, designed to drive AAV-mediated transgene expression in specific populations of brain cells
Depositing lab: Allen Institute for Brain Science & Bosiljka Tasic. Depositing organization: Allen Institute. Publication: A suite of enhancer AAVs and transgenic mouse lines for genetic access to cortical cell types. Ben-Simon Y, Hooper M, Narayan S, Daigle TL, Dwivedi D, Way SW, Oster A, Stafford DA, Mich JK, Taormina MJ, Martinez RA, Opitz-Araya X, Roth JR, Alexander JR, Allen S, Amster A, Arbuckle J, Ayala A, Baker PM, Bakken TE, Barcelli T, Barta S, Bendrick J, Bertagnolli D, Bielstein C, Bishwakarma P, Bowlus J, Boyer G, Brouner K, Casian B, Casper T, Chakka AB, Chakrabarty R, Chance RK, Chavan S, Clark M, Colbert K, Collman F, Daniel S, Departee M, DiValentin P, Donadio N, Dotson N, Egdorf T, Fliss T, Gabitto M, Garcia J, Gary A, Gasperini M, Gloe J, Goldy J, Gore BB, Graybuck L, Greisman N, Haeseleer F, Halterman C, Haradon Z, Hastings SD, Helback O, Ho W, Hockemeyer D, Huang C, Huff S, Hunker A, Johansen N, Jones D, Juneau Z, Kalmbach B, Kannan M, Khem S, Kussick E, Kutsal R, Larsen R, Lee C, Lee AY, Leibly M, Lenz GH, Li S, Liang E, Lusk N, Madigan Z, Malloy J, Malone J, McCue R, Melchor J, Mollenkopf T, Moosman S, Morin E, Newman D, Ng L, Ngo K, Omstead V, Otto S, Oyama A, Pena N, Pham T, Phillips E, Pom CA, Potekhina L, Ransford S, Ray PL, Rette D, Reynoldson C, Rimorin C, Rocha D, Ruiz A, Sanchez REA, Sawyer L, Sedeno-Cortes A, Sevigny JP, Shapovalova N, Shepard N, Shulga L, Sigler AR, Siverts L, Soliman S, Somasundaram S, Staats B, Stewart K, Szelenyi E, Tieu M, Trader C, Tran A, van Velthoven CTJ, Walker M, Wang Y, Weed N, Wirthlin M, Wood T, Wynalda B, Yao Z, Zhou T, Ariza J, Dee N, Reding M, Ronellenfitch K, Mufti S, Sunkin SM, Smith KA, Esposito L, Waters J, Thyagarajan B, Yao S, Lein ES, Zeng H, Levi BP, Ngai J, Ting JT, Tasic B. Cell. 2025 May 16:S0092-8674(25)00513-6. doi: 10.1016/j.cell.2025.05.002. PubMed 40403729.
Backbone
  Vector backbone: pAAV2
  Vector type: AAV
Growth in bacteria
  Bacterial resistance: Ampicillin, 100 μg/mL
  Growth temperature: 37°C
  Growth strain: NEB Stable
  Copy number: High Copy
Gene/Insert
  Gene/Insert name: SYFP2
  Species: Synthetic
  Promoter: minBG
  Cloning method: Gibson Cloning
Terms and licenses: Academic/Nonprofit Terms; Industry Terms: Not Available to Industry
How to cite: AiP1275 - pAAV-AiE0058m-minBG-SYFP2-WPRE3-BGHpA was a gift from Allen Institute for Brain Science & Bosiljka Tasic (Addgene plasmid # 230613 ; http://n2t.net/addgene:230613 ; RRID:Addgene_230613)
