[The description below was written by a language model from this plasmid's Addgene catalogue record and pLannotate feature annotations shown in this document.]
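Description:
AiP1275 - pAAV-AiE0058m-minBG-SYFP2-WPRE3-BGHpA is an AAV transfer plasmid built on a pAAV2 backbone, intended for packaging a recombinant AAV genome that reports the activity of a candidate brain enhancer. It is maintained in bacteria as a high-copy plasmid through a ColE1/pUC-type origin and selected with ampicillin via the β-lactamase gene and its own promoter. An f1 phage origin and small remnants of pBR322 bom and rop sequences are also present in the backbone. The annotation finds one complete AAV2 inverted terminal repeat downstream of the cassette and only short ITR fragments on the upstream side. This is a common outcome for these structured repeats in automated annotation of sequencing results, and the recombination-reducing propagation strain listed fits with the need to keep ITRs intact.

Between the ITRs, the enhancer AiE0058m is placed ahead of minBG, a minimal promoter (by its name, minimal beta-globin) that has little activity alone, so that expression depends on the enhancer and reflects its cell-type specificity. Neither the enhancer nor the minimal promoter is called out in the feature table; they presumably lie in the unannotated stretch upstream of the reporter. The reporter is SYFP2, a rapidly maturing monomeric yellow fluorescent protein derived from Aequorea victoria. It is followed by WPRE3, a shortened woodchuck hepatitis virus posttranscriptional element (annotated as two WPRE fragments) that boosts transcript expression while saving packaging space, and by the bovine growth hormone polyadenylation signal. According to the record, the construct is designed to drive AAV-mediated transgene expression in specific populations of brain cells, although the targeted population is not stated. It belongs to a collection of enhancer AAVs for genetic access to cortical cell types.
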