Features (pLannotate 1.2.2; 14 found; start..end, strand, type, name):
    374..1090    +  CDS            SYFP2: SYFP2 is a basic (constitutively fluorescent) yellow fluorescent protein published in 2006, derived from Aequorea victoria. It is reported to be a very rapidly-maturing monomer with moderate acid sensitivity.
   1130..1287    +  misc_feature   WPRE (fragment): woodchuck hepatitis virus posttranscriptional regulatory element
   1293..1373    +  misc_feature   WPRE (fragment): woodchuck hepatitis virus posttranscriptional regulatory element
   1390..1501    +  polyA_signal   bGH poly(A) signal: bovine growth hormone polyadenylation signal
   1619..1759    +  repeat_region  AAV2 ITR: inverted terminal repeat of adeno-associated virus serotype 2 inverted
   1764..1815    -  misc_feature   bom (fragment): basis of mobility region from pBR322
   1834..2289    +  rep_origin     f1 ori (sequence partly withheld): f1 bacteriophage origin of replication; arrow indicates direction of (+) strand synthesis
   2290..2339    -  misc_feature   bom (fragment): basis of mobility region from pBR322
   2441..2476    -  CDS            rop (fragment): Rop protein, which maintains plasmids at low copy number; rop
   2571..2675    +  promoter       AmpR promoter: bla
   2676..3536    +  CDS            AmpR: β-lactamase; bla; confers resistance to ampicillin, carbenicillin, and related antibiotics
   3707..4295    +  rep_origin     ori: high-copy-number ColE1/pMB1/pBR322/pUC origin of replication
   4368..4395    +  repeat_region  AAV2 ITR (fragment): inverted terminal repeat of adeno-associated virus serotype 2 inverted
   4424..4451    +  repeat_region  AAV2 ITR (fragment): inverted terminal repeat of adeno-associated virus serotype 2 inverted
>Addgene plasmid #230613 | AiP1275 - pAAV-AiE0058m-minBG-SYFP2-WPRE3-BGHpA | addgene full sequence | sequence record 466232 | Addgene NGS Result
TCATCTACTTCCATCTTGTGAAAAGTTTCCACTCTTCAGTGATGACCTCAAACATATCATTTCTTTTTTT
TAATTCTTTTTTTATTAGATATTTTCTTTATATACATTTCAAATGCTATCCTGAAAGTTCCCTATATCCT
CCCTCTGCCCTGCTTCCCTACCCACCCACTCCCACTTCTTGGCCCTGGCATTTCCCTGTACTGGGGCATA
TAAAGTTTGCAATACCAAGGGGCCTCTCTTCACAGTGATGGCCAACTAGGCCATCTTCTGCTACGAGCTC
GGGCTGGGCATAAAAGTCAGGGCAGAGCCATCTATTGCTTACATTTGCTTCTGGGATCCAGATCTTTCGA
AGCTAGCGCTACCGGTCGCCACCATGGTGAGCAAGGGCGAGGAGCTGTTCACCGGGGTGGTGCCCATCCT
GGTCGAGCTGGACGGCGACGTAAACGGCCACAAGTTCAGCGTGTCCGGCGAGGGCGAGGGCGATGCCACC
TACGGCAAGCTGACCCTGAAGCTGATCTGCACCACCGGCAAGCTGCCCGTGCCCTGGCCCACCCTCGTGA
CCACCCTGGGCTACGGCGTGCAGTGCTTCGCCCGCTACCCCGACCACATGAAGCAGCACGACTTCTTCAA
GTCCGCCATGCCCGAAGGCTACGTCCAGGAGCGCACCATCTTCTTCAAGGACGACGGCAACTACAAGACC
CGCGCCGAGGTGAAGTTCGAGGGCGACACCCTGGTGAACCGCATCGAGCTGAAGGGCATCGACTTCAAGG
AGGACGGCAACATCCTGGGGCACAAGCTGGAGTACAACTACAACAGCCACAACGTCTATATCACCGCCGA
CAAGCAGAAGAACGGCATCAAGGCCAACTTCAAGATCCGCCACAACATCGAGGACGGCGGCGTGCAGCTC
GCCGACCACTACCAGCAGAACACCCCCATCGGCGACGGCCCCGTGCTGCTGCCCGACAACCACTACCTGA
GCTACCAGTCCAAGCTGAGCAAAGACCCCAACGAGAAGCGCGATCACATGGTCCTGCTGGAGTTCGTGAC
CGCCGCCGGGATCACTCTCGGCATGGACGAGCTGTACAAGTAAGTCGACGGCGCGCCGCGGCCGCGAATT
CGATATCATAATCAACCTCTGGATTACAAAATTTGTGAAAGATTGACTGGTATTCTTAACTATGTTGCTC
CTTTTACGCTATGTGGATACGCTGCTTTAATGCCTTTGTATCATGCTATTGCTTCCCGTATGGCTTTCAT
TTTCTCCTCCTTGTATAAATCCTGGTTAGTTCTTGCCACGGCGGAACTCATCGCCGCCTGCCTTGCCCGC
TGCTGGACAGGGGCTCGGCTGTTGGGCACTGACAATTCCGTGGCTCGAGAGATCTTCGACTGTGCCTTCT
AGTTGCCAGCCATCTGTTGTTTGCCCCTCCCCCGTGCCTTCCTTGACCCTGGAAGGTGCCACTCCCACTG
TCCTTTCCTAATAAAATGAGGAAATTGCATCGCATTGTCTGAGTAGGTGTCATTCTATTCTGGGGGGTGG
GGTGGGGCAGGACAGCAAGGGGGAGGATTGGGAAGACAATAGCAGGCATGAGATCTCACGTGCGGACCGA
GCGGCCGCAGGAACCCCTAGTGATGGAGTTGGCCACTCCCTCTCTGCGCGCTCGCTCGCTCACTGAGGCC
GGGCGACCAAAGGTCGCCCGACGCCCGGGCTTTGCCCGGGCGGCCTCAGTGAGCGAGCGAGCGCGCAGCT
GCCTGCAGGGGCGCCTGATGCGGTATTTTCTCCTTACGCATCTGTGCGGTATTTCACACCGCATA
[95 nt withheld, positions 1816-1910]
T
[46 nt withheld, positions 1912-1957]
C
[141 nt withheld, positions 1959-2099]
CCTTTGACGTTGGAGTCCACGTTCTTT
[37 nt withheld, positions 2127-2163]
ACTCTATCTCGGGCTATTCTTTTGATTTATAAGGGATTTTGCCGATTTCGGTCTATTGGTTAAAAAATGA
GCTGATTTAACAAAAATTTAACGCGAATTTTAACAAAATATTAACGTTTACAATTTTATGGTGCACTCTC
AGTACAATCTGCTCTGATGCCGCATAGTTAAGCCAGCCCCGACACCCGCCAACACCCGCTGACGCGCCCT
GACGGGCTTGTCTGCTCCCGGCATCCGCTTACAGACAAGCTGTGACCGTCTCCGGGAGCTGCATGTGTCA
GAGGTTTTCACCGTCATCACCGAAACGCGCGAGACGAAAGGGCCTCGTGATACGCCTATTTTTATAGGTT
AATGTCATGATAATAATGGTTTCTTAGACGTCAGGTGGCACTTTTCGGGGAAATGTGCGCGGAACCCCTA
TTTGTTTATTTTTCTAAATACATTCAAATATGTATCCGCTCATGAGACAATAACCCTGATAAATGCTTCA
ATAATATTGAAAAAGGAAGAGTATGAGTATTCAACATTTCCGTGTCGCCCTTATTCCCTTTTTTGCGGCA
TTTTGCCTTCCTGTTTTTGCTCACCCAGAAACGCTGGTGAAAGTAAAAGATGCTGAAGATCAGTTGGGTG
CACGAGTGGGTTACATCGAACTGGATCTCAACAGCGGTAAGATCCTTGAGAGTTTTCGCCCCGAAGAACG
TTTTCCAATGATGAGCACTTTTAAAGTTCTGCTATGTGGCGCGGTATTATCCCGTATTGACGCCGGGCAA
GAGCAACTCGGTCGCCGCATACACTATTCTCAGAATGACTTGGTTGAGTACTCACCAGTCACAGAAAAGC
ATCTTACGGATGGCATGACAGTAAGAGAATTATGCAGTGCTGCCATAACCATGAGTGATAACACTGCGGC
CAACTTACTTCTGACAACGATCGGAGGACCGAAGGAGCTAACCGCTTTTTTGCACAACATGGGGGATCAT
GTAACTCGCCTTGATCGTTGGGAACCGGAGCTGAATGAAGCCATACCAAACGACGAGCGTGACACCACGA
TGCCTGTAGCAATGGCAACAACGTTGCGCAAACTATTAACTGGCGAACTACTTACTCTAGCTTCCCGGCA
ACAATTAATAGACTGGATGGAGGCGGATAAAGTTGCAGGACCACTTCTGCGCTCGGCCCTTCCGGCTGGC
TGGTTTATTGCTGATAAATCTGGAGCCGGTGAGCGTGGGTCTCGCGGTATCATTGCAGCACTGGGGCCAG
ATGGTAAGCCCTCCCGTATCGTAGTTATCTACACGACGGGGAGTCAGGCAACTATGGATGAACGAAATAG
ACAGATCGCTGAGATAGGTGCCTCACTGATTAAGCATTGGTAACTGTCAGACCAAGTTTACTCATATATA
CTTTAGATTGATTTAAAACTTCATTTTTAATTTAAAAGGATCTAGGTGAAGATCCTTTTTGATAATCTCA
TGACCAAAATCCCTTAACGTGAGTTTTCGTTCCACTGAGCGTCAGACCCCGTAGAAAAGATCAAAGGATC
TTCTTGAGATCCTTTTTTTCTGCGCGTAATCTGCTGCTTGCAAACAAAAAAACCACCGCTACCAGCGGTG
GTTTGTTTGCCGGATCAAGAGCTACCAACTCTTTTTCCGAAGGTAACTGGCTTCAGCAGAGCGCAGATAC
CAAATACTGTTCTTCTAGTGTAGCCGTAGTTAGGCCACCACTTCAAGAACTCTGTAGCACCGCCTACATA
CCTCGCTCTGCTAATCCTGTTACCAGTGGCTGCTGCCAGTGGCGATAAGTCGTGTCTTACCGGGTTGGAC
TCAAGACGATAGTTACCGGATAAGGCGCAGCGGTCGGGCTGAACGGGGGGTTCGTGCACACAGCCCAGCT
TGGAGCGAACGACCTACACCGAACTGAGATACCTACAGCGTGAGCTATGAGAAAGCGCCACGCTTCCCGA
AGGGAGAAAGGCGGACAGGTATCCGGTAAGCGGCAGGGTCGGAACAGGAGAGCGCACGAGGGAGCTTCCA
GGGGGAAACGCCTGGTATCTTTATAGTCCTGTCGGGTTTCGCCACCTCTGACTTGAGCGTCGATTTTTGT
GATGCTCGTCAGGGGGGCGGAGCCTATGGAAAAACGCCAGCAACGCGGCCTTTTTACGGTTCCTGGCCTT
TTGCTGGCCTTTTGCTCACATGTCCTGCAGGCAGCTGCGCGCTCGCTCGCTCACTGAGGCCGCCCGGGCG
TCGGGCGACCTTTGGTCGCCCGGCCTCAGTGAGCGAGCGAGCGCGCAGAGAGGGAGTGGCCAACTCCATC
ACTAGGGGTTCCTGCGGCCGCACGCGTGGTACATATTATAAGTTTGAGTCTGCAAGATGTGGCAAACCCT
TCCTTTTCTCTTTATCTTGACAGTGGAAAACATCTAAGGAGTCTTTAAAATAACCACATCGGACTGAGCA
GTGGAGGGCAAAGAGAATGTCTGGAAGAACCTTTGTTTTTTTCGTTGGGACATCAAAGGATGTTATACTG
AAGAGATCTCAAAGACCAGGCAGTCCAGCCTACTCGTTTCCCAGACAAGAGAAGTGAAGCCAAGAAACAG
ATGGGCTGCCTCCTCTAGTCATATGGGGCTTAAAAATATATATCTCTATTTTTCATGAGTTTTCATGAAA
GTGACCAGTGTTATCTCATTTCCTGTCTTCTCAAATTCAGGATCCTACCCAATCTAACTATTATTTATAG
TGTGAATAAGCCCTCTACTTTCCTACCTCTACAATGCTCATTCTCCATTTTCCCA
